>Addgene plasmid #51681 | M3925 trp1::KanMX3 Disruptor Converter | depositor full sequence | sequence record 79100 | M3925 trp1::KanMX3 Disruptor Converter sequence 6042 bps
GAATTCCCGGGGATCCGGTGATTGATTGAGCAAGCTAATTCGGTCGAAAAAAGAAAAGGAGAGGGCCAAG
AGGGAGGGCATTGGTGACTATTGAGCACGTGAGTATACGTGATTAAGCACACAAAGGCAGCTTGGAGTAT
GTCTGTTATTAATTTCACAGGTAGTTCTGGTCCATTGGTGAAAGTTTGCGGCTTGCAGAGCACAGAGGCC
GCAGAATGTGCTCTAGATTCCGATGCTGACTTGCTGGGTATTATATGTGTGCCCAATAGAAAGAGAACAA
TTGACCCGGTTATTGCAAGGAAAATTTCAAGTCTTGTAAAAGCATATAAAAATAGTTCAGGCACTCCGAA
ATACTTGGTTGGCGTGTTTCGTAATCAACCTAAGGAGGATGTTTTGGCTCTGGTCAATGATTACGGCATT
GAATCATCGATGAATTCGAGCTCGTTTACCGTTTAAACGTACAAAGATGGCATCGACCTAAACACCATAG
AATGGTCGGGCCATTGACTGCCTATTTAACGCCAACGTTGCGAGATATACACTCGAAATGTGTGATGTAG
ATGTAAACAGACGGCTATATGAATGCCACTAGCCGGTTATTTTACTTCTAGTTAATACATATTTCCTAGA
ATTTTTTACGTGCATAAGAGTAGAATAGTCTAAAGAGAAGGGTCCTCGAGGCTAGCTCAGACCAGCTGCG
GATTGCCTGCGCAAGGCTTCCTTAACTGCAAGCGCAATGGCGTCGCCAACCTCCGAAGTGGAGCTCGAGC
CGAGCAGGTCGCCCGTTCTGACTCCCGAGTCCAACACCTCCTGCACTGCCTGCTCGACCGCCTCGCCGGC
AGCAACCATGTTCAACGACAACTTCAGCATCATGGCAGCAGAGAGGATGCATCCGATCGGGTTCGCCTTC
CCGGCGGGCAGATCGGGCGCAGAGCCGTGGCAGGGCTCGTAGAGGCCAAAGGCGCTCTTGCTATCCGGCA
AAGACGCGAGCGAGGCCGATGGCAGCAACCCTAGTCGACACTGGATGGCGGCGTTAGTATCGAATCGACA
GCAGTATAGCGACCAGCATTCACATACGATTGACGCATGATATTACTTTCTGCGCACTTAACTTCGCATC
TGGGCAGATGATGTCGAGGCGAAAAAAAATATAAATCACGCTAACATTTGATTAAAATAGAACAACTACA
ATATAAAAAAACTATACAAATGACAAGTTCTTGAAAACAAGAATCTTTTTATTGTCAGTACTGATTAGAA
AAACTCATCGAGCATCAAATGAAACTGCAATTTATTCATATCAGGATTATCAATACCATATTTTTGAAAA
AGCCGTTTCTGTAATGAAGGAGAAAACTCACCGAGGCAGTTCCATAGGATGGCAAGATCCTGGTATCGGT
CTGCGATTCCGACTCGTCCAACATCAATACAACCTATTAATTTCCCCTCGTCAAAAATAAGGTTATCAAG
TGAGAAATCACCATGAGTGACGACTGAATCCGGTGAGAATGGCAAAAGCTTATGCATTTCTTTCCAGACT
TGTTCAACAGGCCAGCCATTACGCTCGTCATCAAAATCACTCGCATCAACCAAACCGTTATTCATTCGTG
ATTGCGCCTGAGCGAGACGAAATACGCGATCGCTGTTAAAAGGACAATTACAAACAGGAATCGAATGCAA
CCGGCGCAGGAACACTGCCAGCGCATCAACAATATTTTCACCTGAATCAGGATATTCTTCTAATACCTGG
AATGCTGTTTTGCCGGGGATCGCAGTGGTGAGTAACCATGCATCATCAGGAGTACGGATAAAATGCTTGA
TGGTCGGAAGAGGCATAAATTCCGTCAGCCAGTTTAGTCTGACCATCTCATCTGTAACATCATTGGCAAC
GCTACCTTTGCCATGTTTCAGAAACAACTCTGGCGCATCGGGCTTCCCATACAATCGATAGATTGTCGCA
CCTGATTGCCCGACATTATCGCGAGCCCATTTATACCCATATAAATCAGCATCCATGTTGGAATTTAATC
GCGGCCTCGAAACGTGAGTCTTTTCCTTACCCATGGTTGTTTATGTTCGGATGTGATGTGAGAACTGTAT
CCTAGCAAGATTTTAAAAGGAAGTATATGAAAGAAGAACCTCAGTGGCAAATCCTAACCTTTTATATTTC
TCTACAGGGGCGCGGCGTGGGGACAATTCAACGCGTCTGTGAGGGGAGCGTTTCCCTGCTCGCAGGTCTG
CAGCGAGGAGCCGTAATTTTTGCTTCGCGCCGTGCGGCCATCAAAATGTATGGATGCAAATGATTATACA
TGGGGATGTATGGGCTAAATGTACGGGCGACAGTCACATCATGCCCCTGAGCTGCGCACGTCAAGACTGT
CAAGGAGGGTATTCTGGGCCTCCATGTCGCTGGCCGGGTGACCCGGCGGGGACGAGGCAAGCTGTACAAA
GATGGCATCGACCTAAACACCATAGAATGGTCGGGCCATTGACTGCCTATTTAACGCCAACGTTGCGAGA
TATACACTCGAAATGTGTGATGTAGATGTAAACAGACGGCTATATGAATGCCACTAGCCGGTTATTTTAC
TCCTAGTTAATACATATTTCCTAGAATTTTTTACGTGCATAAGAGTAGAATAGTCTAAAGAGAAGGGTCC
TCGAGGCTAGCTCAGACCAGCTGCGGATTGCCTGCGCAAGGCTTCCTTAACTGCAAGCGCAATGGCGTCG
CCAACCTCCGAAGTGGAGCTCGAGCCGAGCAGGTCGCCCGTTCTGACTCCCGAGTCCAACACCTCCTGCA
CTGCCTGCTCGACCGCCTCGCCGGCAGCAACCATGTTCAACGACAACTTCAGCATCATGGCAGCAGAGAG
GATGCATCCGATCGGGTTCGCCTTCCCGGCGGGCAGATCTGGCGCGCCTTAATTAACCCATCGTCCAACT
GCATGGAGATGAGTCGTGGCAAGAATACCAAGAGTTCCTCGGTTTGCCAGTTATTAAAAGACTCGTATTT
CCAAAAGACTGCAACATACTACTCAGTGCAGCTTCACAGAAACCTCATTCGTTTATTCCCTTGTTTGATT
CAGAAGCAGGTGGGACAGGTGAACTTTTGGATTGGAACTCGATTTCTGACTGGGTTGGAAGGCAAGAGAG
CCCCGAAAGCTTACATTTTATGTTAGCTGGTGGACTGACGCCAGAAAATGTTGGTGATGCGCTTAGATTA
AATGGCGTTATTGGTGTTGATGTAAGCGGAGGTGTGGAGACAAATGGTGTAAAAGACTCTAACAAAATAG
CAAATTTCGTCAAAAATGCTAAGAAATAGGTTATTACTGAGTAGTATTTATTTAAGTATTGTTTGTGCAC
TTGCCCTTGCTCAATCAATCACCGGATCCGTCGACCTGCAGCCAAGCTAGCTTGGCGTAATCATGGTCAT
AGCTGTTTCCTGTGTGAAATTGTTATCCGCTCACAATTCCACACAACATACGAGCCGGAAGCATAAAGTG
TAAAGCCTGGGGTGCCTAATGAGTGAGCTAACTCACATTAATTGCGTTGCGCTCACTGCCCGCTTTCCAG
TCGGGAAACCTGTCGTGCCAGCTGCATTAATGAATCGGCCAACGCGCGGGGAGAGGCGGTTTGCGTATTG
GGCGCTCTTCCGCTTCCTCGCTCACTGACTCGCTGCGCTCGGTCGTTCGGCTGCGGCGAGCGGTATCAGC
TCACTCAAAGGCGGTAATACGGTTATCCACAGAATCAGGGGATAACGCAGGAAAGAACATGTGAGCAAAA
GGCCAGCAAAAGGCCAGGAACCGTAAAAAGGCCGCGTTGCTGGCGTTTTTCCATAGGCTCCGCCCCCCTG
ACGAGCATCACAAAAATCGACGCTCAAGTCAGAGGTGGCGAAACCCGACAGGACTATAAAGATACCAGGC
GTTTCCCCCTGGAAGCTCCCTCGTGCGCTCTCCTGTTCCGACCCTGCCGCTTACCGGATACCTGTCCGCC
TTTCTCCCTTCGGGAAGCGTGGCGCTTTCTCATAGCTCACGCTGTAGGTATCTCAGTTCGGTGTAGGTCG
TTCGCTCCAAGCTGGGCTGTGTGCACGAACCCCCCGTTCAGCCCGACCGCTGCGCCTTATCCGGTAACTA
TCGTCTTGAGTCCAACCCGGTAAGACACGACTTATCGCCACTGGCAGCAGCCACTGGTAACAGGATTAGC
AGAGCGAGGTATGTAGGCGGTGCTACAGAGTTCTTGAAGTGGTGGCCTAACTACGGCTACACTAGAAGGA
CAGTATTTGGTATCTGCGCTCTGCTGAAGCCAGTTACCTTCGGAAAAAGAGTTGGTAGCTCTTGATCCGG
CAAACAAACCACCGCTGGTAGCGGTGGTTTTTTTGTTTGCAAGCAGCAGATTACGCGCAGAAAAAAAGGA
TCTCAAGAAGATCCTTTGATCTTTTCTACGGGGTCTGACGCTCAGTGGAACGAAAACTCACGTTAAGGGA
TTTTGGTCATGAGATTATCAAAAAGGATCTTCACCTAGATCCTTTTAAATTAAAAATGAAGTTTTAAATC
AATCTAAAGTATATATGAGTAAACTTGGTCTGACAGTTACCAATGCTTAATCAGTGAGGCACCTATCTCA
GCGATCTGTCTATTTCGTTCATCCATAGTTGCCTGACTCCCCGTCGTGTAGATAACTACGATACGGGAGG
GCTTACCATCTGGCCCCAGTGCTGCAATGATACCGCGAGACCCACGCTCACCGGCTCCAGATTTATCAGC
AATAAACCAGCCAGCCGGAAGGGCCGAGCGCAGAAGTGGTCCTGCAACTTTATCCGCCTCCATCCAGTCT
ATTAATTGTTGCCGGGAAGCTAGAGTAAGTAGTTCGCCAGTTAATAGTTTGCGCAACGTTGTTGCCATTG
CTACAGGCATCGTGGTGTCACGCTCGTCGTTTGGTATGGCTTCATTCAGCTCCGGTTCCCAACGATCAAG
GCGAGTTACATGATCCCCCATGTTGTGCAAAAAAGCGGTTAGCTCCTTCGGTCCTCCGATCGTTGTCAGA
AGTAAGTTGGCCGCAGTGTTATCACTCATGGTTATGGCAGCACTGCATAATTCTCTTACTGTCATGCCAT
CCGTAAGATGCTTTTCTGTGACTGGTGAGTACTCAACCAAGTCATTCTGAGAATAGTGTATGCGGCGACC
GAGTTGCTCTTGCCCGGCGTCAATACGGGATAATACCGCGCCACATAGCAGAACTTTAAAAGTGCTCATC
ATTGGAAAACGTTCTTCGGGGCGAAAACTCTCAAGGATCTTACCGCTGTTGAGATCCAGTTCGATGTAAC
CCACTCGTGCACCCAACTGATCTTCAGCATCTTTTACTTTCACCAGCGTTTCTGGGTGAGCAAAAACAGG
AAGGCAAAATGCCGCAAAAAAGGGAATAAGGGCGACACGGAAATGTTGAATACTCATACTCTTCCTTTTT
CAATATTATTGAAGCATTTATCAGGGTTATTGTCTCATGAGCGGATACATATTTGAATGTATTTAGAAAA
ATAAACAAATAGGGGTTCCGCGCACATTTCCCCGAAAAGTGCCACCTGACGTCTAAGAAACCATTATTAT
CATGACATTAACCTATAAAAATAGGCGTATCACGAGGCCCTTTCGTCTCGCGCGTTTCGGTGATGACGGT
GAAAACCTCTGACACATGCAGCTCCCGGAGACGGTCACAGCTTGTCTGTAAGCGGATGCCGGGAGCAGAC
AAGCCCGTCAGGGCGCGTCAGCGGGTGTTGGCGGGTGTCGGGGCTGGCTTAACTATGCGGCATCAGAGCA
GATTGTACTGAGAGTGCACCATATGCGGTGTGAAATACCGCACAGATGCGTAAGGAGAAAATACCGCATC
AGGCGCCATTCGCCATTCAGGCTGCGCAACTGTTGGGAAGGGCGATCGGTGCGGGCCTCTTCGCTATTAC
GCCAGCTGGCGAAAGGGGGATGTGCTGCAAGGCGATTAAGTTGGGTAACGCCAGGGTTTTCCCAGTCACG
ACGTTGTAAAACGACGGCCAGT
Features (pLannotate 1.2.2; 16 found; start..end, strand, type, name):
     37..138     +  promoter       TRP1 promoter: S. cerevisiae TRP1
    139..422     +  CDS            TRP1 (fragment): phosphoribosylanthranilate isomerase, required for tryptophan biosynthesis; S. cerevisiae TRP1; yeast auxotrophic marker
    712..1041    -  CDS            LEU2 (fragment): LEU3_YEAST - Experimental evidence at protein level: Swiss-Prot protein existence level 1. Catalyzes the oxidation of 3-carboxy-2-hydroxy-4- methylpentanoate (3-isopropylmalate) to 3-carboxy-4-methyl-2- oxopentanoate. The product decarboxylates to 4-methyl-2 oxopentanoate. From Saccharomyces cerevisiae (strain ATCC 204508 / S288c) (Baker's yeast).
   1052..2408    -  gene           kanMX: yeast selectable marker conferring kanamycin resistance (Wach et al., 1994)
   2697..2915    -  CDS            LEU2 (fragment): LEU3_YEAST - Experimental evidence at protein level: Swiss-Prot protein existence level 1. Catalyzes the oxidation of 3-carboxy-2-hydroxy-4- methylpentanoate (3-isopropylmalate) to 3-carboxy-4-methyl-2- oxopentanoate. The product decarboxylates to 4-methyl-2 oxopentanoate. From Saccharomyces cerevisiae (strain ATCC 204508 / S288c) (Baker's yeast).
   2930..3319    +  CDS            TRP1 (fragment): phosphoribosylanthranilate isomerase, required for tryptophan biosynthesis; S. cerevisiae TRP1; yeast auxotrophic marker
   3450..3466    -  protein_bind   lac operator: The lac repressor binds to the lac operator to inhibit transcription in E. coli. This inhibition can be relieved by adding lactose or isopropyl-β-D-thiogalactopyranoside (IPTG). lac repressor encoded by lacI
   3474..3504    -  promoter       lac promoter: promoter for the E. coli lac operon
   3519..3540    -  protein_bind   CAP binding site: CAP binding activates transcription in the presence of cAMP. E. coli catabolite activator protein
   3553..3645    -  CDS            lacI (fragment): lac repressor; lacI; The lac repressor binds to the lac operator to inhibit transcription in E. coli. This inhibition can be relieved by adding lactose or isopropyl-β-D-thiogalactopyranoside (IPTG).
   3828..4416    -  rep_origin     ori: high-copy-number ColE1/pMB1/pBR322/pUC origin of replication
   4587..5447    -  CDS            AmpR: β-lactamase; bla; confers resistance to ampicillin, carbenicillin, and related antibiotics
   5448..5552    -  promoter       AmpR promoter: bla
   5647..5682    +  CDS            rop (fragment): Rop protein, which maintains plasmids at low copy number; rop
   5784..5883    +  misc_feature   bom (fragment): basis of mobility region from pBR322
   5889..4       -  CDS            lacZα (fragment) (across the origin): LacZα fragment of β-galactosidase; lacZ fragment
