[The description below was written by a language model from this plasmid's Addgene catalogue record and pLannotate feature annotations shown in this document.]
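Description:
M3925 trp1::KanMX3 Disruptor Converter is a budding yeast "marker swap" plasmid built on the YDp-W backbone, a pUC-type E. coli vector that carries the Saccharomyces cerevisiae TRP1 marker. It has no annotated yeast replication origin or centromere, so it serves as a source of an integrating DNA fragment rather than as an episome. In bacteria it is propagated through a high-copy ColE1/pUC origin and selected with ampicillin through the bla gene. Remnants of the lac promoter/operator, lacZα, lacI, rop and bom are backbone leftovers.

The payload is a KanMX3 cassette inserted into TRP1. According to the depositor, it was assembled in a three-fragment ligation from a YDp-W SmaI fragment and two fragments of pFA6-KanMX3. The feature table agrees: the TRP1 promoter and a 5′ portion of the TRP1 coding sequence lie on one side and a 3′ TRP1 fragment on the other, both on the plus strand. Between them sits the kanMX gene in reverse orientation. kanMX confers resistance to G418/geneticin in yeast; the catalogue lists the selectable marker as "Gentamicin". Two sequence blocks annotated as LEU2 fragments flank kanMX on the same strand. They may correspond to repeat sequences belonging to the KanMX3 module, but the record does not explain them.

The TRP1 arms provide homology for recombination, so a fragment released from the plasmid can replace an existing TRP1 marker with the drug-resistance marker. That marker may sit at a gene disruption or on a yeast plasmid. The swap converts the strain from Trp+ to trp1::KanMX3, which frees TRP1 for reuse and allows selection independent of auxotrophy.
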