Addgene plasmid #51681: M3925 trp1::KanMX3 Disruptor Converter
Purpose: Yeast marker swap plasmid for converting Trp1 to KanMX3
Depositing lab: David Stillman. Depositing organization: University of Utah. Publication: New 'marker swap' plasmids for converting selectable markers on budding yeast gene disruptions and plasmids. Voth WP, Jiang YW, Stillman DJ. Yeast. 2003 Aug;20(11):985-93. 10.1002/yea.1018 PubMed 12898713.
Backbone
  Vector backbone: YDp-W
  Vector type: Yeast Expression ; yeast marker swap
  Selectable markers: Gentamicin
Growth in bacteria
  Bacterial resistance: Ampicillin, 100 μg/mL
  Growth temperature: 37°C
  Growth strain: DH5alpha
  Copy number: Unknown
Gene/Insert
  Gene/Insert name: KanMX3
  Cloning method: Restriction Enzyme; 5′ cloning site SmaI (not destroyed); 3′ cloning site EcoRV (destroyed during cloning)
  Sequencing primers: 5′ M13-F20; 3′ M13R
Terms and licenses: Academic/Nonprofit Terms; Industry Terms: Not Available to Industry
Depositor comments: Plasmid M3925 (trp1::KanMX3) was made by a three-fragment ligation, using a 3538 bp SmaI fragment from YDp-W, a 726 bp SmaI–MluI fragment from pFA6–KanMX3 and a 1774 bp MluI–EcoRV fragment from pFA6–KanMX3.
How to cite: M3925 trp1::KanMX3 Disruptor Converter was a gift from David Stillman (Addgene plasmid # 51681 ; http://n2t.net/addgene:51681 ; RRID:Addgene_51681)
