>Addgene plasmid #51681 | M3925 trp1::KanMX3 Disruptor Converter | addgene partial sequence | sequence record 81296 | M13-Rev 5'-CAGGAAACAGCTATGACC-3'
GATTGATTGAGCAAGGGCAAGTGCACAAACAATACTTAAATAAATACTACTCAGTAATAACCTATTTCTT
AGCATTTTTGACGAAATTTGCTATTTTGTTAGAGTCTTTTACACCATTTGTCTCCACACCTCCGCTTACA
TCAACACCAATAACGCCATTTAATCTAAGCGCATCACCAACATTTTCTGGCGTCAGTCCACCAGCTAACA
TAAAATGTAAGCTTTCGGGGCTCTCTTGCCTTCCAACCCAGTCAGAAATCGAGTTCCAATCCAAAAGTTC
ACCTGTCCCACCTGCTTCTGAATCAAACAAGGGAATAAACGAATGAGGTTTCTGTGAAGCTGCACTGAGT
AGTATGTTGCAGTCTTTTGGAAATACGAGTCTTTTAATAACTGGCAAACCGAGGAACTCTTGGTATTCTT
GCCACGACTCATCTCCATGCAGTTGGACGATGGGTTAATTAAGGCGCGCCAGATCTGCCCGCCGGGAAGG
CGAACCCGATCGGATGCATCCTCTCTGCTGCCATGATGCTGAAGTTGTCGTTGAACATGGTTGCTGCCGG
CGAGGCGGTCGAGCAGGCAGTGCAGGAGGTGTTGGACTCGGGAGTCAGAACGGGCGACCTGCTCGGCTCG
AGCTCCACTTCGGAGGTTGGCGACGCCATTGCGCTTGCAGTTAAGGAAGCCTTGCGCAGGCAATCCGCAG
CTGGTCTGAGCTAGCCTCGAGGACCCTTCTCTTTAGACTATTCTACTCTTATGCACGTAAAAAATTCTAG
GAAATATGTATTAACTAGGAGTAAAATAACCGGCTAGTGGCATTCATATAGCCGTCTGTTTACATCTACA
TCACACATTTCGAGTGTATATCTCGCAACGTTGGCGTTAAATAGGCAGTCAATGGCCCGACCATTCTATG
GTG
