>Addgene plasmid #51681 | M3925 trp1::KanMX3 Disruptor Converter | addgene partial sequence | sequence record 81449 | M13pUC-Fwd 5'-CCCAGTCACGACGTTGTAAAACG-3'
AGCTAATTCGGTCGAAAAAAGAAAAGGAGAGGGCCAAGAGGGAGGGCATTGGTGACTATTGAGCACGTGA
GTATACGTGATTAAGCACACAAAGGCAGCTTGGAGTATGTCTGTTATTAATTTCACAGGTAGTTCTGGTC
CATTGGTGAAAGTTTGCGGCTTGCAGAGCACAGAGGCCGCAGAATGTGCTCTAGATTCCGATGCTGACTT
GCTGGGTATTATATGTGTGCCCAATAGAAAGAGAACAATTGACCCGGTTATTGCAAGGAAAATTTCAAGT
CTTGTAAAAGCATATAAAAATAGTTCAGGCACTCCGAAATACTTGGTTGGCGTGTTTCGTAATCAACCTA
AGGAGGATGTTTTGGCTCTGGTCAATGATTACGGCATTGAATCATCGATGAATTCGAGCTCGTTTACCGT
TTAAACGTACAAAGATGGCATCGACCTAAACACCATAGAATGGTCGGGCCATTGACTGCCTATTTAACGC
CAACGTTGCGAGATATACACTCGAAATGTGTGATGTAGATGTAAACAGACGGCTATATGAATGCCACTAG
CCGGTTATTTTACTTCTAGTTAATACATATTTCCTAGAATTTTTTACGTGCATAAGAGTAGAATAGTCTA
AAGAGAAGGGTCCTCGAGGCTAGCTCAGACCAGCTGCGGATTGCCTGCGCAAGGCTTCCTTAACTGCAAG
CGCAATGGCGTCGCCAACCTCCGAAGTGGAGCTCGAGCCGAGCAGGTCGCCCGTTCTGACTCCCGAGTCC
AACACCTCCTGCACTGCCTGCTCGACCGCCTCGCCGGCAGCAACCATGTTCAACGACAACTTCAGCATCA
TGGCAGCAGAGAGGATGCATCCGATCGGGTTCGCCTTCCCGGCGGGCAGATCGGGCGCAGAGCCGTGGCA
GGGCTCGTAGAGGCCAA
